>Addgene plasmid #137152 | pAAV-nEF-Con/Fon-NpHR3.3-EYFP | depositor full sequence | sequence record 265115 | pAAV-nEF-Con/Fon-NpHR3.3-EYFP sequence 7061 bps
CCTGCAGGCAGCTGCGCGCTCGCTCGCTCACTGAGGCCGCCCGGGCAAAGCCCGGGCGTCGGGCGACCTT
TGGTCGCCCGGCCTCAGTGAGCGAGCGAGCGCGCAGAGAGGGAGTGGCCAACTCCATCACTAGGGGTTCC
TGCGGCCGCACGCGTAAGGATCTGCGATCGCTCCGGTGCCCGTCAGTGGGCAGAGCGCACATCGCCCACA
GTCCCCGAGAAGTTGGGGGGAGGGGTCGGCAATTGAACGGGTGCCTAGAGAAGGTGGCGCGGGGTAAACT
GGGAAAGTGATGTCGTGTACTGGCTCCGCCTTTTTCCCGAGGGTGGGGGAGAACCGTATATAAGTGCAGT
AGTCGCCGTGAACGTTCTTTTTCGCAACGGGTTTGCCGCCAGAACACAGCTGAAGCTTCGAGGGGCTCGC
ATCTCTCCTTCACGCGCCCGCCGCCCTACCTGAGGCCGCCATCCACGCCGGTTGAGTCGCGTTCTGCCGC
CTCCCGCCTGTGGTGCCTCCTGAACTGCGTCCGCCGTCTAGGTAAGTTTAAAGCTCAGGTCGAGACCGGG
CCTTTGTCCGGCGCTCCCTTGGAGCCTACCTAGACTCAGCCGGCTCTCCACGCTTTGCCTGACCCTGCTT
GCTCAACTCTACGTCTTTGTTTCGTTTTCTGTTCTGCGCCGTTACAGATCCAAGCTGTGACCGGCGCCTA
CGGATCCGAAGTTCCTATTCTTCAAATAGTATAGGAACTTCGCAGAGTAGTAGCTGGATTGTAGCTGCTA
TTAGCAATCTAAAACCTCTTAGAAGTTCCTATTCTTCAAAAGGTATAGGAACTTCGGCGCGCCTTACACC
TCGTTCTCGTAGCAGAACTTGTACAGCTCGTCCATGCCGAGAGTGATCCCGGCGGCGGTCACGAACTCCA
GCAGGACCATGTGATCGCGCTTCTCGTTGGGGTCTTTGCTCAGGGCGGACTGGTAGCTCAGGTAGTGGTT
GTCGGGCAGCAGCACGGGGCCGTCGCCGATGGGGGTGTTCTGCTGGTAGTGGTCGGCGAGCTGCACGCTG
CCGTCCTCGATGTTGTGGCGGATCTTGAAGTTCACCTTGATGCCGTTCTTCTGCTTGTCGGCCATGATAT
AGACGTTGTGGCTGTTGTAGTTGTACTCCAGCTTGTGCCCCAGGATGTTGCCGTCCTCCTTGAAGTCGAT
GCCCTTCAGCTCGATGCGGTTCACCAGGGTGTCGCCCTCGAACTTCACCTCGGCGCGGGTCTTGTAGTTG
CCGTCGTCCTTGAAGAAGATGGTGCGCTCCTGGACGTAGCCTTCGGGCATGGCGGACTTGAAGAAGTCGT
GCTGCTTCATGTGGTCGGGGTAGCGGGCGAAGCACTGCAGGCCGTAGCCGAAGGTGGTCACGAGGGTGGG
CCAGGGCACGGGCAGCTGTGGGACGACATGACTTAACCAGTTAACCATGTTCTCTGAACATGAGAAGGGC
TGGCCACTCTCCAGTCGACATAACTTCGTATAGGATACTTTATACGAAGTTATGCAGAATGGTAGCTGGA
TTGTAGCTGCTATTAGCAATATGAAACCTCTTAATAACTTCGTATAGTATACCTTATACGAAGTTATACT
AGTTGTGCCCCCCCTTTTTTTTATAAAATTGTATTAATGTTATATACATATCTCCTGTATGTGACCCATG
TGCTTATGACTCTATTTCTCATGTGTTTAGGATTGGCGAGCGGCCTGACAATTTCCGTTCTTGAAATGCC
AGCGGGCCATTTTGCAGAAGGCAGCTCAGTGATGCTGGGAGGAGAAGAGGTAGATGGTGTAGTCACCATG
TGGGGACGGTATCTCACCTGGGCACTTTCCACGCCCATGATTCTCCTCGCTCTGGGTCTCCTGGCCGGAA
GCAATGCTACAAAGCTCTTCACAGCTATCACTTTCGATATCGCTATGTGCGTGACTGGCCTTGCCGCGGC
CCTGACTACCTCCTCCCACCTCATGAGATGGTTCTTTTACGCTATCAGTTGTGCATGCTTTCTGGTGGTC
TTGTATATCCTGCTGGTGGAGTGGGCACAGGACGCCAAAGCCGCGGGAACCGCTGACATGTTCAATACCC
TGAAGCTGTTGACAGTAGTGATGTGGCTGGGGTATCCAATTGTGTGGGCTCTTGGAGTCGAGGGTATCGC
GGTGTTGCCCGTTGGGGTGACGAGCTGGGGATATTCTTTCCTGGATATCGTGGCAAAGTACATTTTCGCA
TTCTTGCTCCTGAACTATCTGACGTCAAACGAATCTGTCGTGTCCGGCAGCATTTTGGATGTTCCATCTG
CTTCTGGGACCCCGGCTGATGATAAGAGCAGGATCACCAGCGAGGGCGAGTACATCCCCCTGGACCAGAT
CGACATCAACGTGGGCGCGCCCGGCTCCGGAGCCACGAACTTCTCTCTGTTAAAGCAAGCAGGAGACGTG
GAAGAAAACCCCGGTCCCGTGAGCAAGGGCGAGGAGCTGTTCACCGGGGTGGTGCCCATCCTGGTCGAGC
TGGACGGCGACGTAAACGGCCACAAGTTCAGCGTGTCCGGCGAGGGCGAGGGCGATGCCACCTACGGCAA
GCTGACCCTGAAGTTCATCTGCACCACCGGCAAGGTGAGTACAGGAGGGGTACCATAACTTCGTATAAAG
TATCCTATACGAAGTTATTTGCCTTAACCCAGAAATTATCACTGTTATTCTTTAGAATGGTGCAAAGAAT
AACTTCGTATAAGGTATACTATACGAAGTTATGCTAGCAACCCCGACACTTACCTGTGTAGGAGGCAATG
CTGACGACAGGCACAAGGATGGTTGACACAGCAATAAGTTTTGCCCGTGGATCATCGAGTCCTCGGGTCA
TAAAAACGAACAGCAGTATACTCAGTCCTGCAAGTGCGATGTTGATATAGAGACTGCTTGCAAGCAAAGG
GTCGTTCAGCACGAACTCGAACAACTCCCTTTGGGTAACCTCGGCTTGAAGGGCCACGGCACTCTCGGTC
ACGGGAGGCAGGGTCTCTGTCATGGTGGCGAGCTCGAAGTTCCTATACTATTTGAAGAATAGGAACTTCT
TGCCTTAACCCAGAAATTATCACTGTTATTCTTTAGAATGGTGCAAAGAGAAGTTCCTATACCTTTTGAA
GAATAGGAACTTCGAATTCGATATCAAGCTTATCGATAATCAACCTCTGGATTACAAAATTTGTGAAAGA
TTGACTGGTATTCTTAACTATGTTGCTCCTTTTACGCTATGTGGATACGCTGCTTTAATGCCTTTGTATC
ATGCTATTGCTTCCCGTATGGCTTTCATTTTCTCCTCCTTGTATAAATCCTGGTTGCTGTCTCTTTATGA
GGAGTTGTGGCCCGTTGTCAGGCAACGTGGCGTGGTGTGCACTGTGTTTGCTGACGCAACCCCCACTGGT
TGGGGCATTGCCACCACCTGTCAGCTCCTTTCCGGGACTTTCGCTTTCCCCCTCCCTATTGCCACGGCGG
AACTCATCGCCGCCTGCCTTGCCCGCTGCTGGACAGGGGCTCGGCTGTTGGGCACTGACAATTCCGTGGT
GTTGTCGGGGAAATCATCGTCCTTTCCTTGGCTGCTCGCCTATGTTGCCACCTGGATTCTGCGCGGGACG
TCCTTCTGCTACGTCCCTTCGGCCCTCAATCCAGCGGACCTTCCTTCCCGCGGCCTGCTGCCGGCTCTGC
GGCCTCTTCCGCGTCTTCGCCTTCGCCCTCAGACGAGTCGGATCTCCCTTTGGGCCGCCTCCCCGCATCG
ATACCGAGCGCTGCTCGAGAGATCTACGGGTGGCATCCCTGTGACCCCTCCCCAGTGCCTCTCCTGGCCC
TGGAAGTTGCCACTCCAGTGCCCACCAGCCTTGTCCTAATAAAATTAAGTTGCATCATTTTGTCTGACTA
GGTGTCCTTCTATAATATTATGGGGTGGAGGGGGGTGGTATGGAGCAAGGGGCAAGTTGGGAAGACAACC
TGTAGGGCCTGCGGGGTCTATTGGGAACCAAGCTGGAGTGCAGTGGCACAATCTTGGCTCACTGCAATCT
CCGCCTCCTGGGTTCAAGCGATTCTCCTGCCTCAGCCTCCCGAGTTGTTGGGATTCCAGGCATGCATGAC
CAGGCTCAGCTAATTTTTGTTTTTTTGGTAGAGACGGGGTTTCACCATATTGGCCAGGCTGGTCTCCAAC
TCCTAATCTCAGGTGATCTACCCACCTTGGCCTCCCAAATTGCTGGGATTACAGGCGTGAACCACTGCTC
CCTTCCCTGTCCTTCTGATTTTGTAGGTAACCACGTGCGGACCGAGCGGCCGCAGGAACCCCTAGTGATG
GAGTTGGCCACTCCCTCTCTGCGCGCTCGCTCGCTCACTGAGGCCGGGCGACCAAAGGTCGCCCGACGCC
CGGGCTTTGCCCGGGCGGCCTCAGTGAGCGAGCGAGCGCGCAGCTGCCTGCAGGGGCGCCTGATGCGGTA
TTTTCTCCTTACGCATCTGTGCGGTATTTCACACCGCATA
[142 nt withheld, positions 4521-4662]
C
[141 nt withheld, positions 4664-4804]
CCTTTGACGTTGGAGTCCACGTTCTTT
[37 nt withheld, positions 4832-4868]
ACCCTATCTCGGGCTATTCTTTTGATTTATAAGGGATTTTGCCGATTTCGGCCTATTGGTTAAAAAATGA
GCTGATTTAACAAAAATTTAACGCGAATTTTAACAAAATATTAACGTTTACAATTTTATGGTGCACTCTC
AGTACAATCTGCTCTGATGCCGCATAGTTAAGCCAGCCCCGACACCCGCCAACACCCGCTGACGCGCCCT
GACGGGCTTGTCTGCTCCCGGCATCCGCTTACAGACAAGCTGTGACCGTCTCCGGGAGCTGCATGTGTCA
GAGGTTTTCACCGTCATCACCGAAACGCGCGAGACGAAAGGGCCTCGTGATACGCCTATTTTTATAGGTT
AATGTCATGATAATAATGGTTTCTTAGACGTCAGGTGGCACTTTTCGGGGAAATGTGCGCGGAACCCCTA
TTTGTTTATTTTTCTAAATACATTCAAATATGTATCCGCTCATGAGACAATAACCCTGATAAATGCTTCA
ATAATATTGAAAAAGGAAGAGTATGAGTATTCAACATTTCCGTGTCGCCCTTATTCCCTTTTTTGCGGCA
TTTTGCCTTCCTGTTTTTGCTCACCCAGAAACGCTGGTGAAAGTAAAAGATGCTGAAGATCAGTTGGGTG
CACGAGTGGGTTACATCGAACTGGATCTCAACAGCGGTAAGATCCTTGAGAGTTTTCGCCCCGAAGAACG
TTTTCCAATGATGAGCACTTTTAAAGTTCTGCTATGTGGCGCGGTATTATCCCGTATTGACGCCGGGCAA
GAGCAACTCGGTCGCCGCATACACTATTCTCAGAATGACTTGGTTGAGTACTCACCAGTCACAGAAAAGC
ATCTTACGGATGGCATGACAGTAAGAGAATTATGCAGTGCTGCCATAACCATGAGTGATAACACTGCGGC
CAACTTACTTCTGACAACGATCGGAGGACCGAAGGAGCTAACCGCTTTTTTGCACAACATGGGGGATCAT
GTAACTCGCCTTGATCGTTGGGAACCGGAGCTGAATGAAGCCATACCAAACGACGAGCGTGACACCACGA
TGCCTGTAGCAATGGCAACAACGTTGCGCAAACTATTAACTGGCGAACTACTTACTCTAGCTTCCCGGCA
ACAATTAATAGACTGGATGGAGGCGGATAAAGTTGCAGGACCACTTCTGCGCTCGGCCCTTCCGGCTGGC
TGGTTTATTGCTGATAAATCTGGAGCCGGTGAGCGTGGGTCTCGCGGTATCATTGCAGCACTGGGGCCAG
ATGGTAAGCCCTCCCGTATCGTAGTTATCTACACGACGGGGAGTCAGGCAACTATGGATGAACGAAATAG
ACAGATCGCTGAGATAGGTGCCTCACTGATTAAGCATTGGTAACTGTCAGACCAAGTTTACTCATATATA
CTTTAGATTGATTTAAAACTTCATTTTTAATTTAAAAGGATCTAGGTGAAGATCCTTTTTGATAATCTCA
TGACCAAAATCCCTTAACGTGAGTTTTCGTTCCACTGAGCGTCAGACCCCGTAGAAAAGATCAAAGGATC
TTCTTGAGATCCTTTTTTTCTGCGCGTAATCTGCTGCTTGCAAACAAAAAAACCACCGCTACCAGCGGTG
GTTTGTTTGCCGGATCAAGAGCTACCAACTCTTTTTCCGAAGGTAACTGGCTTCAGCAGAGCGCAGATAC
CAAATACTGTCCTTCTAGTGTAGCCGTAGTTAGGCCACCACTTCAAGAACTCTGTAGCACCGCCTACATA
CCTCGCTCTGCTAATCCTGTTACCAGTGGCTGCTGCCAGTGGCGATAAGTCGTGTCTTACCGGGTTGGAC
TCAAGACGATAGTTACCGGATAAGGCGCAGCGGTCGGGCTGAACGGGGGGTTCGTGCACACAGCCCAGCT
TGGAGCGAACGACCTACACCGAACTGAGATACCTACAGCGTGAGCTATGAGAAAGCGCCACGCTTCCCGA
AGGGAGAAAGGCGGACAGGTATCCGGTAAGCGGCAGGGTCGGAACAGGAGAGCGCACGAGGGAGCTTCCA
GGGGGAAACGCCTGGTATCTTTATAGTCCTGTCGGGTTTCGCCACCTCTGACTTGAGCGTCGATTTTTGT
GATGCTCGTCAGGGGGGCGGAGCCTATGGAAAAACGCCAGCAACGCGGCCTTTTTACGGTTCCTGGCCTT
TTGCTGGCCTTTTGCTCACATGT
Features (pLannotate 1.2.2; 28 found; start..end, strand, type, name):
      1..141     -  repeat_region  AAV2 ITR: inverted terminal repeat of adeno-associated virus serotype 2 inverted
    188..399     +  promoter       EF-1α core promoter: core promoter for human elongation factor EF-1α
    412..680     +  LTR            5' LTR (truncated): truncated 5' long terminal repeat (LTR) from human T-cell leukemia virus (HTLV) type 1
    750..791     -  intron         β-globin intron (fragment): internally truncated intron from human β-globin
    857..1417    -  CDS            EYFP (fragment): enhanced YFP mammalian codon-optimized
   1490..1523    +  protein_bind   lox2272: Cre-mediated recombination occurs in the 8-bp core sequence (GGATACTT). lox2272 sites are compatible with each other, but incompatible with loxP or loxN sites (Lee and Saito, 1988). Cre recombinase
   1524..1573    -  intron         β-globin intron (fragment): internally truncated intron from human β-globin
   1574..1607    +  protein_bind   loxN: Cre-mediated recombination occurs in the 8-bp core sequence (GTATACCT). loxN sites are compatible with each other, but incompatible with loxP or lox2272 sites. Cre recombinase
   1710..2333    +  CDS            hop (fragment): BACH_NATPH - Experimental evidence at protein level: Swiss-Prot protein existence level 1. Light-driven anion pump. Binding affinity for the anions is in the order, bromide > chloride > nitrate > azide > bromate and binding is pH dependent. From Natronomonas pharaonis (Natronobacterium pharaonis).
   2334..2396    +  CDS            KCNJ2 (fragment): KCNJ2_HUMAN - Also known as IRK1. Experimental evidence at protein level: Swiss-Prot protein existence level 1. Probably participates in establishing action potential waveform and excitability of neuronal and muscle tissues. Inward rectifier potassium channels are characterized by a greater tendency to allow potassium to flow into the cell rather than out of it. Their voltage dependence is regulated by the concentration of extracellular potassium; as external potassium is raised, the voltage range of the channel opening shifts to more positive voltages. The inward rectification is mainly due t
   2412..2467    +  CDS            P2A (fragment): 2A peptide from porcine teschovirus-1 polyprotein Eukaryotic ribosomes fail to insert a peptide bond between the Gly and Pro residues, yielding separate polypeptides.
   2472..2624    +  CDS            (3-F)Tyr-EGFP (fragment): (3-F)Tyr-EGFP is a basic (constitutively fluorescent) green fluorescent protein published in 2004, derived from Aequorea victoria.
   2645..2678    -  protein_bind   lox2272: Cre-mediated recombination occurs in the 8-bp core sequence (GGATACTT). lox2272 sites are compatible with each other, but incompatible with loxP or loxN sites (Lee and Saito, 1988). Cre recombinase
   2679..2728    -  intron         β-globin intron (fragment): internally truncated intron from human β-globin
   2729..2762    -  protein_bind   loxN: Cre-mediated recombination occurs in the 8-bp core sequence (GTATACCT). loxN sites are compatible with each other, but incompatible with loxP or lox2272 sites. Cre recombinase
   2770..3033    -  CDS            hop (fragment): BACH_NATPH - Experimental evidence at protein level: Swiss-Prot protein existence level 1. Light-driven anion pump. Binding affinity for the anions is in the order, bromide > chloride > nitrate > azide > bromate and binding is pH dependent. From Natronomonas pharaonis (Natronobacterium pharaonis).
   3080..3130    -  intron         β-globin intron (fragment): internally truncated intron from human β-globin
   3164..3188    +  misc_feature   MCS (fragment): pBluescript multiple cloning site
   3188..3776    +  misc_feature   WPRE: woodchuck hepatitis virus posttranscriptional regulatory element
   3808..4284    +  polyA_signal   hGH poly(A) signal: human growth hormone polyadenylation signal
   4324..4464    +  repeat_region  AAV2 ITR: inverted terminal repeat of adeno-associated virus serotype 2 inverted
   4469..4520    -  misc_feature   bom (fragment): basis of mobility region from pBR322
   4539..4919    +  rep_origin     M13 ori (sequence partly withheld): M13 bacteriophage origin of replication; arrow indicates direction of (+) strand synthesis
   4995..5044    -  misc_feature   bom (fragment): basis of mobility region from pBR322
   5146..5181    -  CDS            rop (fragment): Rop protein, which maintains plasmids at low copy number; rop
   5276..5380    +  promoter       AmpR promoter: bla
   5381..6241    +  CDS            AmpR: β-lactamase; bla; confers resistance to ampicillin, carbenicillin, and related antibiotics
   6412..7000    +  rep_origin     ori: high-copy-number ColE1/pMB1/pBR322/pUC origin of replication
