>Addgene plasmid #137152 | pAAV-nEF-Con/Fon-NpHR3.3-EYFP | addgene full sequence | sequence record 272745 | Addgene NGS Result
CCTGCAGGCAGCTGCGCGCTCGCTCGCTCACTGAGGCCGCCCGGGCGTCGGGCGACCTTTGGTCGCCCGG
CCTCAGTGAGCGAGCGAGCGCGCAGAGAGGGAGTGGCCAACTCCATCACTAGGGGTTCCTGCGGCCGCAC
GCGTAAGGATCTGCGATCGCTCCGGTGCCCGTCAGTGGGCAGAGCGCACATCGCCCACAGTCCCCGAGAA
GTTGGGGGGAGGGGTCGGCAATTGAACGGGTGCCTAGAGAAGGTGGCGCGGGGTAAACTGGGAAAGTGAT
GTCGTGTACTGGCTCCGCCTTTTTCCCGAGGGTGGGGGAGAACCGTATATAAGTGCAGTAGTCGCCGTGA
ACGTTCTTTTTCGCAACGGGTTTGCCGCCAGAACACAGCTGAAGCTTCGAGGGGCTCGCATCTCTCCTTC
ACGCGCCCGCCGCCCTACCTGAGGCCGCCATCCACGCCGGTTGAGTCGCGTTCTGCCGCCTCCCGCCTGT
GGTGCCTCCTGAACTGCGTCCGCCGTCTAGGTAAGTTTAAAGCTCAGGTCGAGACCGGGCCTTTGTCCGG
CGCTCCCTTGGAGCCTACCTAGACTCAGCCGGCTCTCCACGCTTTGCCTGACCCTGCTTGCTCAACTCTA
CGTCTTTGTTTCGTTTTCTGTTCTGCGCCGTTACAGATCCAAGCTGTGACCGGCGCCTACGGATCCGAAG
TTCCTATTCTTCAAATAGTATAGGAACTTCGCAGAGTAGTAGCTGGATTGTAGCTGCTATTAGCAATCTA
AAACCTCTTAGAAGTTCCTATTCTTCAAAAGGTATAGGAACTTCGGCGCGCCTTACACCTCGTTCTCGTA
GCAGAACTTGTACAGCTCGTCCATGCCGAGAGTGATCCCGGCGGCGGTCACGAACTCCAGCAGGACCATG
TGATCGCGCTTCTCGTTGGGGTCTTTGCTCAGGGCGGACTGGTAGCTCAGGTAGTGGTTGTCGGGCAGCA
GCACGGGGCCGTCGCCGATGGGGGTGTTCTGCTGGTAGTGGTCGGCGAGCTGCACGCTGCCGTCCTCGAT
GTTGTGGCGGATCTTGAAGTTCACCTTGATGCCGTTCTTCTGCTTGTCGGCCATGATATAGACGTTGTGG
CTGTTGTAGTTGTACTCCAGCTTGTGCCCCAGGATGTTGCCGTCCTCCTTGAAGTCGATGCCCTTCAGCT
CGATGCGGTTCACCAGGGTGTCGCCCTCGAACTTCACCTCGGCGCGGGTCTTGTAGTTGCCGTCGTCCTT
GAAGAAGATGGTGCGCTCCTGGACGTAGCCTTCGGGCATGGCGGACTTGAAGAAGTCGTGCTGCTTCATG
TGGTCGGGGTAGCGGGCGAAGCACTGCAGGCCGTAGCCGAAGGTGGTCACGAGGGTGGGCCAGGGCACGG
GCAGCTGTGGGACGACATGACTTAACCAGTTAACCATGTTCTCTGAACATGAGAAGGGCTGGCCACTCTC
CAGTCGACATAACTTCGTATAGGATACTTTATACGAAGTTATGCAGAATGGTAGCTGGATTGTAGCTGCT
ATTAGCAATATGAAACCTCTTAATAACTTCGTATAGTATACCTTATACGAAGTTATACTAGTTGTGCCCC
CCCTTTTTTTTATAAAATTGTATTAATGTTATATACATATCTCCTGTATGTGACCCATGTGCTTATGACT
CTATTTCTCATGTGTTTAGGATTGGCGAGCGGCCTGACAATTTCCGTTCTTGAAATGCCAGCGGGCCATT
TTGCAGAAGGCAGCTCAGTGATGCTGGGAGGAGAAGAGGTAGATGGTGTAGTCACCATGTGGGGACGGTA
TCTCACCTGGGCACTTTCCACGCCCATGATTCTCCTCGCTCTGGGTCTCCTGGCCGGAAGCAATGCTACA
AAGCTCTTCACAGCTATCACTTTCGATATCGCTATGTGCGTGACTGGCCTTGCCGCGGCCCTGACTACCT
CCTCCCACCTCATGAGATGGTTCTTTTACGCTATCAGTTGTGCATGCTTTCTGGTGGTCTTGTATATCCT
GCTGGTGGAGTGGGCACAGGACGCCAAAGCCGCGGGAACCGCTGACATGTTCAATACCCTGAAGCTGTTG
ACAGTAGTGATGTGGCTGGGGTATCCAATTGTGTGGGCTCTTGGAGTCGAGGGTATCGCGGTGTTGCCCG
TTGGGGTGACGAGCTGGGGATATTCTTTCCTGGATATCGTGGCAAAGTACATTTTCGCATTCTTGCTCCT
GAACTATCTGACGTCAAACGAATCTGTCGTGTCCGGCAGCATTTTGGATGTTCCATCTGCTTCTGGGACC
CCGGCTGATGATAAGAGCAGGATCACCAGCGAGGGCGAGTACATCCCCCTGGACCAGATCGACATCAACG
TGGGCGCGCCCGGCTCCGGAGCCACGAACTTCTCTCTGTTAAAGCAAGCAGGAGACGTGGAAGAAAACCC
CGGTCCCGTGAGCAAGGGCGAGGAGCTGTTCACCGGGGTGGTGCCCATCCTGGTCGAGCTGGACGGCGAC
GTAAACGGCCACAAGTTCAGCGTGTCCGGCGAGGGCGAGGGCGATGCCACCTACGGCAAGCTGACCCTGA
AGTTCATCTGCACCACCGGCAAGGTGAGTACAGGAGGGGTACCATAACTTCGTATAAAGTATCCTATACG
AAGTTATTTGCCTTAACCCAGAAATTATCACTGTTATTCTTTAGAATGGTGCAAAGAATAACTTCGTATA
AGGTATACTATACGAAGTTATGCTAGCAACCCCGACACTTACCTGTGTAGGAGGCAATGCTGACGACAGG
CACAAGGATGGTTGACACAGCAATAAGTTTTGCCCGTGGATCATCGAGTCCTCGGGTCATAAAAACGAAC
AGCAGTATACTCAGTCCTGCAAGTGCGATGTTGATATAGAGACTGCTTGCAAGCAAAGGGTCGTTCAGCA
CGAACTCGAACAACTCCCTTTGGGTAACCTCGGCTTGAAGGGCCACGGCACTCTCGGTCACGGGAGGCAG
GGTCTCTGTCATGGTGGCGAGCTCGAAGTTCCTATACTATTTGAAGAATAGGAACTTCTTGCCTTAACCC
AGAAATTATCACTGTTATTCTTTAGAATGGTGCAAAGAGAAGTTCCTATACCTTTTGAAGAATAGGAACT
TCGAATTCGATATCAAGCTTATCGATAATCAACCTCTGGATTACAAAATTTGTGAAAGATTGACTGGTAT
TCTTAACTATGTTGCTCCTTTTACGCTATGTGGATACGCTGCTTTAATGCCTTTGTATCATGCTATTGCT
TCCCGTATGGCTTTCATTTTCTCCTCCTTGTATAAATCCTGGTTGCTGTCTCTTTATGAGGAGTTGTGGC
CCGTTGTCAGGCAACGTGGCGTGGTGTGCACTGTGTTTGCTGACGCAACCCCCACTGGTTGGGGCATTGC
CACCACCTGTCAGCTCCTTTCCGGGACTTTCGCTTTCCCCCTCCCTATTGCCACGGCGGAACTCATCGCC
GCCTGCCTTGCCCGCTGCTGGACAGGGGCTCGGCTGTTGGGCACTGACAATTCCGTGGTGTTGTCGGGGA
AATCATCGTCCTTTCCTTGGCTGCTCGCCTATGTTGCCACCTGGATTCTGCGCGGGACGTCCTTCTGCTA
CGTCCCTTCGGCCCTCAATCCAGCGGACCTTCCTTCCCGCGGCCTGCTGCCGGCTCTGCGGCCTCTTCCG
CGTCTTCGCCTTCGCCCTCAGACGAGTCGGATCTCCCTTTGGGCCGCCTCCCCGCATCGATACCGAGCGC
TGCTCGAGAGATCTACGGGTGGCATCCCTGTGACCCCTCCCCAGTGCCTCTCCTGGCCCTGGAAGTTGCC
ACTCCAGTGCCCACCAGCCTTGTCCTAATAAAATTAAGTTGCATCATTTTGTCTGACTAGGTGTCCTTCT
ATAATATTATGGGGTGGAGGGGGGTGGTATGGAGCAAGGGGCAAGTTGGGAAGACAACCTGTAGGGCCTG
CGGGGTCTATTGGGAACCAAGCTGGAGTGCAGTGGCACAATCTTGGCTCACTGCAATCTCCGCCTCCTGG
GTTCAAGCGATTCTCCTGCCTCAGCCTCCCGAGTTGTTGGGATTCCAGGCATGCATGACCAGGCTCAGCT
AATTTTTGTTTTTTTGGTAGAGACGGGGTTTCACCATATTGGCCAGGCTGGTCTCCAACTCCTAATCTCA
GGTGATCTACCCACCTTGGCCTCCCAAATTGCTGGGATTACAGGCGTGAACCACTGCTCCCTTCCCTGTC
CTTCTGATTTTGTAGGTAACCACGTGCGGACCGAGCGGCCGCAGGAACCCCTAGTGATGGAGTTGGCCAC
TCCCTCTCTGCGCGCTCGCTCGCTCACTGAGGCCGGGCGACCAAAGGTCGCCCGACGCCCGGGCTTTGCC
CGGGCGGCCTCAGTGAGCGAGCGAGCGCGCAGCTGCCTGCAGGGGCGCCTGATGCGGTATTTTCTCCTTA
CGCATCTGTGCGGTATTTCACACCGCATA
[95 nt withheld, positions 4510-4604]
T
[46 nt withheld, positions 4606-4651]
C
[141 nt withheld, positions 4653-4793]
CCTTTGACGTTGGAGTCCACGTTCTTT
[37 nt withheld, positions 4821-4857]
ACTCTATCTCGGGCTATTCTTTTGATTTATAAGGGATTTTGCCGATTTCGGTCTATTGGTTAAAAAATGA
GCTGATTTAACAAAAATTTAACGCGAATTTTAACAAAATATTAACGTTTACAATTTTATGGTGCACTCTC
AGTACAATCTGCTCTGATGCCGCATAGTTAAGCCAGCCCCGACACCCGCCAACACCCGCTGACGCGCCCT
GACGGGCTTGTCTGCTCCCGGCATCCGCTTACAGACAAGCTGTGACCGTCTCCGGGAGCTGCATGTGTCA
GAGGTTTTCACCGTCATCACCGAAACGCGCGAGACGAAAGGGCCTCGTGATACGCCTATTTTTATAGGTT
AATGTCATGATAATAATGGTTTCTTAGACGTCAGGTGGCACTTTTCGGGGAAATGTGCGCGGAACCCCTA
TTTGTTTATTTTTCTAAATACATTCAAATATGTATCCGCTCATGAGACAATAACCCTGATAAATGCTTCA
ATAATATTGAAAAAGGAAGAGTATGAGTATTCAACATTTCCGTGTCGCCCTTATTCCCTTTTTTGCGGCA
TTTTGCCTTCCTGTTTTTGCTCACCCAGAAACGCTGGTGAAAGTAAAAGATGCTGAAGATCAGTTGGGTG
CACGAGTGGGTTACATCGAACTGGATCTCAACAGCGGTAAGATCCTTGAGAGTTTTCGCCCCGAAGAACG
TTTTCCAATGATGAGCACTTTTAAAGTTCTGCTATGTGGCGCGGTATTATCCCGTATTGACGCCGGGCAA
GAGCAACTCGGTCGCCGCATACACTATTCTCAGAATGACTTGGTTGAGTACTCACCAGTCACAGAAAAGC
ATCTTACGGATGGCATGACAGTAAGAGAATTATGCAGTGCTGCCATAACCATGAGTGATAACACTGCGGC
CAACTTACTTCTGACAACGATCGGAGGACCGAAGGAGCTAACCGCTTTTTTGCACAACATGGGGGATCAT
GTAACTCGCCTTGATCGTTGGGAACCGGAGCTGAATGAAGCCATACCAAACGACGAGCGTGACACCACGA
TGCCTGTAGCAATGGCAACAACGTTGCGCAAACTATTAACTGGCGAACTACTTACTCTAGCTTCCCGGCA
ACAATTAATAGACTGGATGGAGGCGGATAAAGTTGCAGGACCACTTCTGCGCTCGGCCCTTCCGGCTGGC
TGGTTTATTGCTGATAAATCTGGAGCCGGTGAGCGTGGGTCTCGCGGTATCATTGCAGCACTGGGGCCAG
ATGGTAAGCCCTCCCGTATCGTAGTTATCTACACGACGGGGAGTCAGGCAACTATGGATGAACGAAATAG
ACAGATCGCTGAGATAGGTGCCTCACTGATTAAGCATTGGTAACTGTCAGACCAAGTTTACTCATATATA
CTTTAGATTGATTTAAAACTTCATTTTTAATTTAAAAGGATCTAGGTGAAGATCCTTTTTGATAATCTCA
TGACCAAAATCCCTTAACGTGAGTTTTCGTTCCACTGAGCGTCAGACCCCGTAGAAAAGATCAAAGGATC
TTCTTGAGATCCTTTTTTTCTGCGCGTAATCTGCTGCTTGCAAACAAAAAAACCACCGCTACCAGCGGTG
GTTTGTTTGCCGGATCAAGAGCTACCAACTCTTTTTCCGAAGGTAACTGGCTTCAGCAGAGCGCAGATAC
CAAATACTGTTCTTCTAGTGTAGCCGTAGTTAGGCCACCACTTCAAGAACTCTGTAGCACCGCCTACATA
CCTCGCTCTGCTAATCCTGTTACCAGTGGCTGCTGCCAGTGGCGATAAGTCGTGTCTTACCGGGTTGGAC
TCAAGACGATAGTTACCGGATAAGGCGCAGCGGTCGGGCTGAACGGGGGGTTCGTGCACACAGCCCAGCT
TGGAGCGAACGACCTACACCGAACTGAGATACCTACAGCGTGAGCTATGAGAAAGCGCCACGCTTCCCGA
AGGGAGAAAGGCGGACAGGTATCCGGTAAGCGGCAGGGTCGGAACAGGAGAGCGCACGAGGGAGCTTCCA
GGGGGAAACGCCTGGTATCTTTATAGTCCTGTCGGGTTTCGCCACCTCTGACTTGAGCGTCGATTTTTGT
GATGCTCGTCAGGGGGGCGGAGCCTATGGAAAAACGCCAGCAACGCGGCCTTTTTACGGTTCCTGGCCTT
TTGCTGGCCTTTTGCTCACATGT
Features (pLannotate 1.2.2; 29 found; start..end, strand, type, name):
     12..39      +  repeat_region  AAV2 ITR (fragment): inverted terminal repeat of adeno-associated virus serotype 2 inverted
     68..95      +  repeat_region  AAV2 ITR (fragment): inverted terminal repeat of adeno-associated virus serotype 2 inverted
    177..388     +  promoter       EF-1α core promoter: core promoter for human elongation factor EF-1α
    401..669     +  LTR            5' LTR (truncated): truncated 5' long terminal repeat (LTR) from human T-cell leukemia virus (HTLV) type 1
    739..780     -  intron         β-globin intron (fragment): internally truncated intron from human β-globin
    846..1406    -  CDS            EYFP (fragment): enhanced YFP mammalian codon-optimized
   1479..1512    +  protein_bind   lox2272: Cre-mediated recombination occurs in the 8-bp core sequence (GGATACTT). lox2272 sites are compatible with each other, but incompatible with loxP or loxN sites (Lee and Saito, 1988). Cre recombinase
   1513..1562    -  intron         β-globin intron (fragment): internally truncated intron from human β-globin
   1563..1596    +  protein_bind   loxN: Cre-mediated recombination occurs in the 8-bp core sequence (GTATACCT). loxN sites are compatible with each other, but incompatible with loxP or lox2272 sites. Cre recombinase
   1699..2322    +  CDS            hop (fragment): BACH_NATPH - Experimental evidence at protein level: Swiss-Prot protein existence level 1. Light-driven anion pump. Binding affinity for the anions is in the order, bromide > chloride > nitrate > azide > bromate and binding is pH dependent. From Natronomonas pharaonis (Natronobacterium pharaonis).
   2323..2385    +  CDS            KCNJ2 (fragment): KCNJ2_HUMAN - Also known as IRK1. Experimental evidence at protein level: Swiss-Prot protein existence level 1. Probably participates in establishing action potential waveform and excitability of neuronal and muscle tissues. Inward rectifier potassium channels are characterized by a greater tendency to allow potassium to flow into the cell rather than out of it. Their voltage dependence is regulated by the concentration of extracellular potassium; as external potassium is raised, the voltage range of the channel opening shifts to more positive voltages. The inward rectification is mainly due t
   2401..2456    +  CDS            P2A (fragment): 2A peptide from porcine teschovirus-1 polyprotein Eukaryotic ribosomes fail to insert a peptide bond between the Gly and Pro residues, yielding separate polypeptides.
   2461..2613    +  CDS            (3-F)Tyr-EGFP (fragment): (3-F)Tyr-EGFP is a basic (constitutively fluorescent) green fluorescent protein published in 2004, derived from Aequorea victoria.
   2634..2667    -  protein_bind   lox2272: Cre-mediated recombination occurs in the 8-bp core sequence (GGATACTT). lox2272 sites are compatible with each other, but incompatible with loxP or loxN sites (Lee and Saito, 1988). Cre recombinase
   2668..2717    -  intron         β-globin intron (fragment): internally truncated intron from human β-globin
   2718..2751    -  protein_bind   loxN: Cre-mediated recombination occurs in the 8-bp core sequence (GTATACCT). loxN sites are compatible with each other, but incompatible with loxP or lox2272 sites. Cre recombinase
   2759..3022    -  CDS            hop (fragment): BACH_NATPH - Experimental evidence at protein level: Swiss-Prot protein existence level 1. Light-driven anion pump. Binding affinity for the anions is in the order, bromide > chloride > nitrate > azide > bromate and binding is pH dependent. From Natronomonas pharaonis (Natronobacterium pharaonis).
   3069..3119    -  intron         β-globin intron (fragment): internally truncated intron from human β-globin
   3153..3177    +  misc_feature   MCS (fragment): pBluescript multiple cloning site
   3177..3765    +  misc_feature   WPRE: woodchuck hepatitis virus posttranscriptional regulatory element
   3797..4273    +  polyA_signal   hGH poly(A) signal: human growth hormone polyadenylation signal
   4313..4453    +  repeat_region  AAV2 ITR: inverted terminal repeat of adeno-associated virus serotype 2 inverted
   4458..4509    -  misc_feature   bom (fragment): basis of mobility region from pBR322
   4528..4983    +  rep_origin     f1 ori (sequence partly withheld): f1 bacteriophage origin of replication; arrow indicates direction of (+) strand synthesis
   4984..5033    -  misc_feature   bom (fragment): basis of mobility region from pBR322
   5135..5170    -  CDS            rop (fragment): Rop protein, which maintains plasmids at low copy number; rop
   5265..5369    +  promoter       AmpR promoter: bla
   5370..6230    +  CDS            AmpR: β-lactamase; bla; confers resistance to ampicillin, carbenicillin, and related antibiotics
   6401..6989    +  rep_origin     ori: high-copy-number ColE1/pMB1/pBR322/pUC origin of replication
