[The description below was written by a language model from this plasmid's Addgene catalogue record and pLannotate feature annotations shown in this document.]
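Description:
pAAV-nEF-Con/Fon-NpHR3.3-EYFP is an AAV2-based transfer plasmid of about 7 kb from the INTRSECT 2.0 series. It is designed for intersectional expression of the inhibitory opsin NpHR3.3 with EYFP only in cells that contain both Cre and Flp recombinases. It is propagated in bacteria as a high-copy plasmid with a ColE1/pUC-type origin and ampicillin resistance (AmpR), and it also carries an f1/M13 phage origin. AAV2 inverted terminal repeats flank the expression cassette so that it can be packaged into recombinant AAV. In the NGS-derived sequence the 5′ ITR is annotated only as short fragments, while the depositor sequence shows it complete.

Expression is driven by the nEF promoter, annotated as the EF-1α core promoter followed by a truncated HTLV-1 LTR segment, and the transcript ends with a WPRE and the human growth hormone polyadenylation signal. The coding sequence is split into pieces separated by short intron fragments. A large part of the Natronomonas pharaonis halorhodopsin gene, a KCNJ2 (Kir2.1)-derived segment, a P2A-like fragment and the start of the fluorescent protein lie between oppositely oriented lox2272 and loxN pairs. The other halorhodopsin segment and most of EYFP are annotated on the opposite strand. Recombinase-mediated inversion is needed to bring all the pieces into a common sense orientation, after which splicing removes the introns and restores the reading frame. The Cre sites are annotated, but no FRT-type Flp sites are, although the catalogue entry lists the vector as Flp/FRT. The opsin carries a W179F mutation. The construct is used for light-driven silencing of neurons defined by two genetic features.
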