Addgene plasmid #137152: pAAV-nEF-Con/Fon-NpHR3.3-EYFP
Purpose: Intersectional viral expression of NpHR3.3-EYFP in cells expressing both Cre AND Flp
Depositing lab: Karl Deisseroth & INTRSECT 2.0 Project. Publication: Comprehensive Dual- and Triple-Feature Intersectional Single-Vector Delivery of Diverse Functional Payloads to Cells of Behaving Mammals. Fenno LE, Ramakrishnan C, Kim YS, Evans KE, Lo M, Vesuna S, Inoue M, Cheung KYM, Yuen E, Pichamoorthy N, Hong ASO, Deisseroth K. Neuron. 2020 Jun 20. pii: S0896-6273(20)30432-3. doi: 10.1016/j.neuron.2020.06.003. PubMed 32574559.
Backbone
  Vector backbone: AAV2-nEF-WPRE
  Backbone size w/o insert (bp): 4600
  Vector type: AAV, Cre/Lox, Synthetic Biology ; Flp/FRT
Growth in bacteria
  Bacterial resistance: Ampicillin, 100 μg/mL
  Growth temperature: 37°C
  Growth strain: NEB Stable
  Copy number: High Copy
Gene/Insert
  Gene/Insert name: Con/Fon-NpHR3.3-EYFP
  Species: Synthetic; Prokaryotic
  Insert size (bp): 2500
  Mutation: W179F
  Promoter: nEF
  Cloning method: Restriction Enzyme; 5′ cloning site BamHI (unknown if destroyed); 3′ cloning site EcoRI (unknown if destroyed)
  Sequencing primers: 5′ GACCCTGCTTGCTCAACTCT; 3′ GGGCCACAACTCCTCATAAA
Terms and licenses: Academic/Nonprofit Terms; Industry Terms: Not Available to Industry
Depositor comments: Additional sequencing primers: Intron 2F GGGACGACATGACTTAACCAG; Intron 2R CCAGCCCTTCTCATGTTCAG; Intron 1F CCTGTATGTGACCCATGTGC; Intron 1R: GCACATGGGTCACATACAGG
How to cite: pAAV-nEF-Con/Fon-NpHR3.3-EYFP was a gift from Karl Deisseroth & INTRSECT 2.0 Project (Addgene plasmid # 137152 ; http://n2t.net/addgene:137152 ; RRID:Addgene_137152) For viral preps, please replace (Addgene plasmid # 137152) in the above sentence with: (Addgene viral prep # 137152-AAV8)
