>Addgene plasmid #137152 | pAAV-nEF-Con/Fon-NpHR3.3-EYFP | depositor partial sequence | sequence record 264998 | Promoter through WPRE
AAGGATCTGCGATCGCTCCGGTGCCCGTCAGTGGGCAGAGCGCACATCGCCCACAGTCCCCGAGAAGTTG
GGGGGAGGGGTCGGCAATTGAACGGGTGCCTAGAGAAGGTGGCGCGGGGTAAACTGGGAAAGTGATGTCG
TGTACTGGCTCCGCCTTTTTCCCGAGGGTGGGGGAGAACCGTATATAAGTGCAGTAGTCGCCGTGAACGT
TCTTTTTCGCAACGGGTTTGCCGCCAGAACACAGCTGAAGCTTCGAGGGGCTCGCATCTCTCCTTCACGC
GCCCGCCGCCCTACCTGAGGCCGCCATCCACGCCGGTTGAGTCGCGTTCTGCCGCCTCCCGCCTGTGGTG
CCTCCTGAACTGCGTCCGCCGTCTAGGTAAGTTTAAAGCTCAGGTCGAGACCGGGCCTTTGTCCGGCGCT
CCCTTGGAGCCTACCTAGACTCAGCCGGCTCTCCACGCTTTGCCTGACCCTGCTTGCTCAACTCTACGTC
TTTGTTTCGTTTTCTGTTCTGCGCCGTTACAGATCCAAGCTGTGACCGGCGCCTACGGATCCGAAGTTCC
TATTCTTCAAATAGTATAGGAACTTCGCAGAGTAGTAGCTGGATTGTAGCTGCTATTAGCAATCTAAAAC
CTCTTAGAAGTTCCTATTCTTCAAAAGGTATAGGAACTTCGGCGCGCCTTACACCTCGTTCTCGTAGCAG
AACTTGTACAGCTCGTCCATGCCGAGAGTGATCCCGGCGGCGGTCACGAACTCCAGCAGGACCATGTGAT
CGCGCTTCTCGTTGGGGTCTTTGCTCAGGGCGGACTGGTAGCTCAGGTAGTGGTTGTCGGGCAGCAGCAC
GGGGCCGTCGCCGATGGGGGTGTTCTGCTGGTAGTGGTCGGCGAGCTGCACGCTGCCGTCCTCGATGTTG
TGGCGGATCTTGAAGTTCACCTTGATGCCGTTCTTCTGCTTGTCGGCCATGATATAGACGTTGTGGCTGT
TGTAGTTGTACTCCAGCTTGTGCCCCAGGATGTTGCCGTCCTCCTTGAAGTCGATGCCCTTCAGCTCGAT
GCGGTTCACCAGGGTGTCGCCCTCGAACTTCACCTCGGCGCGGGTCTTGTAGTTGCCGTCGTCCTTGAAG
AAGATGGTGCGCTCCTGGACGTAGCCTTCGGGCATGGCGGACTTGAAGAAGTCGTGCTGCTTCATGTGGT
CGGGGTAGCGGGCGAAGCACTGCAGGCCGTAGCCGAAGGTGGTCACGAGGGTGGGCCAGGGCACGGGCAG
CTGTGGGACGACATGACTTAACCAGTTAACCATGTTCTCTGAACATGAGAAGGGCTGGCCACTCTCCAGT
CGACATAACTTCGTATAGGATACTTTATACGAAGTTATGCAGAATGGTAGCTGGATTGTAGCTGCTATTA
GCAATATGAAACCTCTTAATAACTTCGTATAGTATACCTTATACGAAGTTATACTAGTTGTGCCCCCCCT
TTTTTTTATAAAATTGTATTAATGTTATATACATATCTCCTGTATGTGACCCATGTGCTTATGACTCTAT
TTCTCATGTGTTTAGGATTGGCGAGCGGCCTGACAATTTCCGTTCTTGAAATGCCAGCGGGCCATTTTGC
AGAAGGCAGCTCAGTGATGCTGGGAGGAGAAGAGGTAGATGGTGTAGTCACCATGTGGGGACGGTATCTC
ACCTGGGCACTTTCCACGCCCATGATTCTCCTCGCTCTGGGTCTCCTGGCCGGAAGCAATGCTACAAAGC
TCTTCACAGCTATCACTTTCGATATCGCTATGTGCGTGACTGGCCTTGCCGCGGCCCTGACTACCTCCTC
CCACCTCATGAGATGGTTCTTTTACGCTATCAGTTGTGCATGCTTTCTGGTGGTCTTGTATATCCTGCTG
GTGGAGTGGGCACAGGACGCCAAAGCCGCGGGAACCGCTGACATGTTCAATACCCTGAAGCTGTTGACAG
TAGTGATGTGGCTGGGGTATCCAATTGTGTGGGCTCTTGGAGTCGAGGGTATCGCGGTGTTGCCCGTTGG
GGTGACGAGCTGGGGATATTCTTTCCTGGATATCGTGGCAAAGTACATTTTCGCATTCTTGCTCCTGAAC
TATCTGACGTCAAACGAATCTGTCGTGTCCGGCAGCATTTTGGATGTTCCATCTGCTTCTGGGACCCCGG
CTGATGATAAGAGCAGGATCACCAGCGAGGGCGAGTACATCCCCCTGGACCAGATCGACATCAACGTGGG
CGCGCCCGGCTCCGGAGCCACGAACTTCTCTCTGTTAAAGCAAGCAGGAGACGTGGAAGAAAACCCCGGT
CCCGTGAGCAAGGGCGAGGAGCTGTTCACCGGGGTGGTGCCCATCCTGGTCGAGCTGGACGGCGACGTAA
ACGGCCACAAGTTCAGCGTGTCCGGCGAGGGCGAGGGCGATGCCACCTACGGCAAGCTGACCCTGAAGTT
CATCTGCACCACCGGCAAGGTGAGTACAGGAGGGGTACCATAACTTCGTATAAAGTATCCTATACGAAGT
TATTTGCCTTAACCCAGAAATTATCACTGTTATTCTTTAGAATGGTGCAAAGAATAACTTCGTATAAGGT
ATACTATACGAAGTTATGCTAGCAACCCCGACACTTACCTGTGTAGGAGGCAATGCTGACGACAGGCACA
AGGATGGTTGACACAGCAATAAGTTTTGCCCGTGGATCATCGAGTCCTCGGGTCATAAAAACGAACAGCA
GTATACTCAGTCCTGCAAGTGCGATGTTGATATAGAGACTGCTTGCAAGCAAAGGGTCGTTCAGCACGAA
CTCGAACAACTCCCTTTGGGTAACCTCGGCTTGAAGGGCCACGGCACTCTCGGTCACGGGAGGCAGGGTC
TCTGTCATGGTGGCGAGCTCGAAGTTCCTATACTATTTGAAGAATAGGAACTTCTTGCCTTAACCCAGAA
ATTATCACTGTTATTCTTTAGAATGGTGCAAAGAGAAGTTCCTATACCTTTTGAAGAATAGGAACTTCGA
ATTCGATATCAAGCTTATCGATAATCAACCTCTGGATTACAAAATTTGTGAAAGATTGACTGGTATTCTT
AACTATGTTGCTCCTTTTACGCTATGTGGATACGCTGCTTTAATGCCTTTGTATCATGCTATTGCTTCCC
GTATGGCTTTCATTTTCTCCTCCTTGTATAAATCCTGGTTGCTGTCTCTTTATGAGGAGTTGTGGCCCGT
TGTCAGGCAACGTGGCGTGGTGTGCACTGTGTTTGCTGACGCAACCCCCACTGGTTGGGGCATTGCCACC
ACCTGTCAGCTCCTTTCCGGGACTTTCGCTTTCCCCCTCCCTATTGCCACGGCGGAACTCATCGCCGCCT
GCCTTGCCCGCTGCTGGACAGGGGCTCGGCTGTTGGGCACTGACAATTCCGTGGTGTTGTCGGGGAAATC
ATCGTCCTTTCCTTGGCTGCTCGCCTATGTTGCCACCTGGATTCTGCGCGGGACGTCCTTCTGCTACGTC
CCTTCGGCCCTCAATCCAGCGGACCTTCCTTCCCGCGGCCTGCTGCCGGCTCTGCGGCCTCTTCCGCGTC
TTCGCCTTCGCCCTCAGACGAGTCGGATCTCCCTTTGGGCCGCCTCCCCGCATCGATACCG
